Addgene plasmid #246697: p3xFLAG-CMV-9-sGPR124-VEGFR2 TMD-FKBP
Purpose: Expression vector for human GPR124 ECD fused to human VEGFR2 TMD and human FKBP1A F36V, N-terminal 3xFLAG tag
Depositing lab: Calvin Kuo & Mario Vallon. Depositing organization: Stanford University. Publication: A RECK-WNT7 Receptor-Ligand Interaction Enables Isoform-Specific Regulation of Wnt Bioavailability. Vallon M, Yuki K, Nguyen TD, Chang J, Yuan J, Siepe D, Miao Y, Essler M, Noda M, Garcia KC, Kuo CJ. Cell Rep. 2018 Oct 9;25(2):339-349.e9. doi: 10.1016/j.celrep.2018.09.045. PubMed 30304675.
Backbone
  Vector backbone: p3xFLAG-CMV-9
  Vector type: Mammalian Expression
  Selectable markers: Neomycin (select with G418)
Growth in bacteria
  Bacterial resistance: Ampicillin, 100 μg/mL
  Growth temperature: 37°C
  Growth strain: DH5alpha
  Copy number: High Copy
Gene/Insert
  Gene/Insert name: GPR124 (alt names: ADGRA2; TEM5)
  Species: H. sapiens (human)
  Mutation: ECD
  Entrez Gene: ADGRA2 (a.k.a. GPR124, TEM5)
  Promoter: CMV
  Tag / fusion protein: 3xFLAG (N terminal on insert); hVEGFR2 TMD-hFKBP1A F36V (C terminal on insert)
  Cloning method: Gibson Cloning
Resource information
  A portion of this plasmid was derived from a plasmid made by: Bert Vogelstein (Addgene #16561)
Terms and licenses: Academic/Nonprofit Terms; Industry Terms: Not Available to Industry
How to cite: p3xFLAG-CMV-9-sGPR124-VEGFR2 TMD-FKBP was a gift from Calvin Kuo & Mario Vallon (Addgene plasmid # 246697 ; http://n2t.net/addgene:246697 ; RRID:Addgene_246697)
