[The description below was written by a language model from this plasmid's Addgene catalogue record and pLannotate feature annotations shown in this document.]
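Description:
p3xFLAG-CMV-9-sGPR124-VEGFR2 TMD-FKBP is an 8.9 kb mammalian expression plasmid built on the p3xFLAG-CMV-9 backbone. It is propagated in E. coli as a high-copy plasmid through a ColE1/pUC-type origin with ampicillin resistance (bla), and it also carries an f1 origin for single-stranded DNA production. For selection in mammalian cells, an SV40 enhancer/early promoter drives a neomycin phosphotransferase gene (G418 resistance), terminated by an SV40 polyadenylation signal. The annotation also picks up ble and a str fragment downstream of neo, along with short lac, T7, large T antigen and CloDF13 fragments, which appear to be backbone remnants rather than functional parts of the design.

The payload is a chimeric, membrane-anchored receptor expressed from the CMV immediate-early enhancer/promoter and terminated by the human growth hormone poly(A) signal. Reading from the N terminus, a preprotrypsin leader directs the protein into the secretory pathway, followed by a 3xFLAG epitope for detection or immunoprecipitation, then the extracellular domain of human GPR124 (ADGRA2/TEM5). According to the catalogue record, this ectodomain is fused to the human VEGFR2 transmembrane domain; that segment is not separately annotated but would fit the unannotated gap between the ADGRA2 and FKBP features. The C-terminal, intracellular portion is human FKBP1A carrying the F36V mutation (DmrB), which binds synthetic ligands that do not bind wild-type FKBP and is commonly used for chemically induced dimerization.

The design thus replaces the native GPR124 membrane-spanning and cytoplasmic regions with a heterologous anchor and a ligand-responsive domain. The record states only that it is an expression vector for this fusion; the associated publication concerns RECK–WNT7 interactions and regulation of Wnt bioavailability.
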