Features (pLannotate 1.2.2; 24 found; start..end, strand, type, name):
      3..19      +  protein_bind   lac operator: The lac repressor binds to the lac operator to inhibit transcription in E. coli. This inhibition can be relieved by adding lactose or isopropyl-β-D-thiogalactopyranoside (IPTG). lac repressor encoded by lacI
     57..75      +  promoter       T7 promoter: promoter for bacteriophage T7 RNA polymerase
     81..215     -  polyA_signal   SV40 poly(A) signal: SV40 polyadenylation signal
    238..321     -  CDS            large T antigen (fragment): large T antigen from SV40 (simian virus 40)
    322..345     +  rep_origin     CloDF13 ori (fragment): Plasmids containing the CloDF13 (CDF) origin of replication can be propagated in E. coli cells that contain additional plasmids with compatible origins.
    368..427     -  CDS            str (fragment): STR_KLEPN - Protein inferred from homology: Swiss-Prot protein existence level 3. The aminoglycoside phosphotransferases achieve inactivation of their antibiotic substrates by phosphorylation. From Klebsiella pneumoniae.
    469..846     -  CDS            ble: BLE_KLEPN - Experimental evidence at protein level: Swiss-Prot protein existence level 1. Binding protein with a strong affinity to the bleomycin family of antibiotics. Binds to CL990; an antimitotic-antibiotic compound. From Klebsiella pneumoniae.
    870..1661    -  CDS            neo: KKA2_KLEPN - Also known as kan, nptII. Experimental evidence at protein level: Swiss-Prot protein existence level 1. Resistance to kanamycin, neomycin, paromomycin, ribostamycin, butirosin and gentamicin B. From Klebsiella pneumoniae.
   1712..2026    -  promoter       SV40 promoter: SV40 enhancer and early promoter
   2055..2677    -  polyA_signal   hGH poly(A) signal: human growth hormone polyadenylation signal
   2688..3008    -  CDS            DmrB: F36V mutant of FK506-binding protein FKBP12 binds synthetic ligands that do not bind wild-type FKBP
   3108..5282    -  CDS            ADGRA2 (fragment): AGRA2_HUMAN - Also known as GPR124 From Homo sapiens (Human).
   5292..5357    -  CDS            3xFLAG: three tandem FLAG® epitope tags, followed by an enterokinase cleavage site
   5358..5402    -  CDS            preprotrypsin leader: leader sequence from mouse preprotrypsin
   5436..5635    -  promoter       CMV promoter: human cytomegalovirus (CMV) immediate early promoter
   5637..6016    -  enhancer       CMV enhancer: human cytomegalovirus immediate early enhancer
   6176..6330    +  CDS            lacZα (fragment): LacZα fragment of β-galactosidase; lacZ fragment
   6334..6806    -  rep_origin     f1 ori (sequence partly withheld): f1 bacteriophage origin of replication; arrow indicates direction of (+) strand synthesis
   6833..6937    +  promoter       AmpR promoter: bla
   6938..7798    +  CDS            AmpR: β-lactamase; bla; confers resistance to ampicillin, carbenicillin, and related antibiotics
   7969..8557    +  rep_origin     ori: high-copy-number ColE1/pMB1/pBR322/pUC origin of replication
   8740..8832    +  CDS            lacI (fragment): lac repressor; lacI; The lac repressor binds to the lac operator to inhibit transcription in E. coli. This inhibition can be relieved by adding lactose or isopropyl-β-D-thiogalactopyranoside (IPTG).
   8845..8866    +  protein_bind   CAP binding site: CAP binding activates transcription in the presence of cAMP. E. coli catabolite activator protein
   8881..8911    +  promoter       lac promoter: promoter for the E. coli lac operon
>Addgene plasmid #246697 | p3xFLAG-CMV-9-sGPR124-VEGFR2 TMD-FKBP | addgene full sequence | sequence record 495876 | Addgene NGS Result
AATTGTGAGCGGATAACAATTTCACACAGGAAACAGCTATGACATGATTACGAATTTAATACGACTCACT
ATAGGGAATTGATCCAGACATGATAAGATACATTGATGAGTTTGGACAAACCACAACTAGAATGCAGTGA
AAAAAATGCTTTATTTGTGAAATTTGTGATGCTATTGCTTTATTTGTAACCATTATAAGCTGCAATAAAC
AAGTTAACAACAACAATTGCATTCATTTTATGTTTCAGGTTCAGGGGGAGGTGTGGGAGGTTTTTTAAAG
CAAGTAAAACCTCTACAAATGTGGTATGGCTGATTATGATCGGCGGAGCCTATGGAAAAACGCCAGCAAC
GCGGCCTTTTTACGGTTCCAGCTTGGCGAGTGGGTGGTGAGCAGCTCGCCGTCGCGCAGCAGGCGCCAGC
GCTCCATCCACGCAGTGACCTCAGGCGGAAAACGGGAAGACACACTCATGAGATGCCTGCAAGCAATTCG
TTCTGTATCAGGCGCAGGAGCGTCCCGTCCGGGTCGACCAAAGCGGCCATCGTGCCTCCCCACTCCTGCA
GTTCGGGGGCATGGATGCGCGGATAGCCGCTGCTGGTTTCCTGGATGCCGACGGATTTGCACTGCCGGTA
GAACTCCGCGAGGTCGTCCAGCCTCAGGCAGCAGCTGAACCAACTCGCGAGGGGATCGAGCCCGGGGTGG
GCGAAGAACTCCAGCATGAGATCCCCGCGCTGGAGGATCATCCAGCCGGCGTCCCGGAAAACGATTCCGA
AGCCCAACCTTTCATAGAAGGCGGCGGTGGAATCGAAATCTCGTGATGGCAGGTTGGGCGTCGCTTGGTC
GGTCATTTCGAACCCCAGAGTCCCGCTCAGAAGAACTCGTCAAGAAGGCGATAGAAGGCGATGCGCTGCG
AATCGGGAGCGGCGATACCGTAAAGCACGAGGAAGCGGTCAGCCCATTCGCCGCCAAGCTCTTCAGCAAT
ATCACGGGTAGCCAACGCTATGTCCTGATAGCGGTCCGCCACACCCAGCCGGCCACAGTCGATGAATCCA
GAAAAGCGGCCATTTTCCACCATGATATTCGGCAAGCAGGCATCGCCATGGGTCACGACGAGATCCTCGC
CGTCGGGCATGCGCGCCTTGAGCCTGGCGAACAGTTCGGCTGGCGCGAGCCCCTGATGCTCTTCGTCCAG
ATCATCCTGATCGACAAGACCGGCTTCCATCCGAGTACGTGCTCGCTCGATGCGATGTTTCGCTTGGTGG
TCGAATGGGCAGGTAGCCGGATCAAGCGTATGCAGCCGCCGCATTGCATCAGCCATGATGGATACTTTCT
CGGCAGGAGCAAGGTGAGATGACAGGAGATCCTGCCCCGGCACTTCGCCCAATAGCAGCCAGTCCCTTCC
CGCTTCAGTGACAACGTCGAGCACAGCTGCGCAAGGAACGCCCGTCGTGGCCAGCCACGATAGCCGCGCT
GCCTCGTCCTGCAGTTCATTCAGGGCACCGGACAGGTCGGTCTTGACAAAAAGAACCGGGCGCCCCTGCG
CTGACAGCCGGAACACGGCGGCATCAGAGCAGCCGATTGTCTGTTGTGCCCAGTCATAGCCGAATAGCCT
CTCCACCCAAGCGGCCGGAGAACCTGCGTGCAATCCATCTTGTTCAATCATGCGAAACGATCCTCATCCT
GTCTCTTGATCAGATCCCAAGCTGATCAATTCCTCCAAAAAAGCCTCCTCACTACTTCTGGAATAGCTCA
GAGGCCGAGGCGGCCTCGGCCTGCATAAATAAAAAAAATTAGTCAGCCATGGGGCGGAGAATGGGCGGAA
CTGGGCGGAGTTAGCGGAGGCGGGATGGGCGGAGTTAGGGGCGGGACTATGGTTGCTGACTAATTGAGAT
GCATGCTTTGCATACTTCTGCCTGCTGGGGAGCCTGGGGACTTTCCACACCTGGTTGCTGACTAATTGAG
ATGCATGCTTTGCATACTTCTGCCTGCTGGGGAGCCTGGGGACTTTCCACACCCTAACTGACACACATTC
CACAGCCAAGCTGGCCGCGTACCCAATTCAACAGGCATCTACTGAGTGGACCCAACGCATGAGAGGACAG
TGCCAAGCAAGCAACTCAAATGTCCCACCGGTTGGGCATGGCCAGGTAGCCTATGCTGTGTCTGGACGTC
CTCCTGCTGGTATAGTTATTTTAAAATCAGAAGGACAGGGAAGGGAGCAGTGGTTCACGCCTGTAATCCC
AGCAATTTGGGAGGCCAAGGTGGGTAGATCACCTGAGATTAGGAGTTGGAGACCAGCCTGGCCAATATGG
TGAAACCCCGTCTCTACCAAAAAAACAAAAATTAGCTGAGCCTGGTCATGCATGCCTGGAATCCCAACAA
CTCGGGAGGCTGAGGCAGGAGAATCGCTTGAACCCAGGAGGCGGAGATTGCAGTGAGCCAAGATTGTGCC
ACTGCACTCCAGCTTGGTTCCCAATAGACCCCGCAGGCCCTACAGGTTGTCTTCCCAACTTGCCCCTTGC
TCCATACCACCCCCCTCCACCCCATAATATTATAGAAGGACACCTAGTCAGACAAAATGATGCAACTTAA
TTTTATTAGGACAAGGCTGGTGGGCACTGGAGTGGCAACTTCCAGGGCCAGGAGAGGCACTGGGGAGGGG
TCACAGGGATGCCACCCGGGATCCTTATTCCAGTTTTAGAAGCTCCACATCGAAGACGAGAGTGGCATGT
GGTGGGATGATGCCTGGGTGCCCAGTGGCACCATAGGCATAATCTGGAGATATAGTCAGTTTGGCTCTCT
GACCCACACTCATCTGGGCAACCCCTTCTTCCCAGCCTCGGATCACCTCCTGCTTGCCTAGCATAAACTT
AAAGGGCTTGTTTCTGTCCCGGGAGGAATCAACTTTCTTTCCATCTTCAAGCATCCCGGTGTAGTGCACC
ACGCAGGTCTGGCCGCGCTTGGGGAAGGTGCGCCCGTCTCCTGGGGAGATAGTCTCCACCTGCACTCCCT
TAACGGTCCGTAGGATGATGACAAGAAGTAGCCAGAAGAACATGGCAATCACCGCCGTGCCTACTAGAAT
AATGATTTCCAAAGAACCCCCCCCATCCAGCTCCATGAGCACGGCCACATTGCCCAAGTGCTGGCAGTGC
AGGGCGCTGACATTGGGCTGGCTGGAGCGGAGCTGGCAGCCCTCCGAGGTCCAGCCCCCAGCCTCCCCGG
GCCCCTCCTGGCTCCACCAAGCGGCCACAGGTTCGGCTCCCTCAGCCCAGTGCCGCAGCGAAACGGCCAC
TGGCTCTGTCAGGTTTCCCACGCCACAGCCACTGGTTCCTGCGAAGATGACGGGGGTGGCCACGCCACGC
CTCTTGCCAGGCCCAGCAGCTCCAGGGCGGGAGGTGTTGCTGTGGCTGTGGAAGAGGCGGCCATTTCGGA
AGACGAGCAGTTGCAGGGTGCAGTCTGGGGGCACCGGGGGAGCCAGGGCAGCCGGAAGGGATGAGAATAG
ACTCGGGGGCAGCTGGATGGAGGCCAGGGCCACGCTGTTCTTGATGTGGAAGGACGACAGAGAAACATTG
GGCCTCCCGGTGGTGCAGCGGAAGCGGAGCTGCTGGTCAGCTGGGGGCTCGGGCTCAGGTGGGGGGTTCT
GGCCAGGGCTTCCTGGCCGTGTGCCCGGCACCCCTCCCTCCCTCCTCTGGAAGGCTGTGCAGGTCAGGCC
CACGTAGCTGTGCGGCTTGATGAGGTAGGCCTCCAATGCCACGTTCCTCGCATTCACTGAGATGTGCTGG
GCATGGGGGCTGAGGGCGGCCCCCCCAATGCGCTCCAGGGCACCCACGATGCGGCTGCAGGCCTTGTCCT
CGCGCTGGGCCAGCCACAGCAGGTGCTCGTCCACCAGCATCAGGTTGCTGGCCATGTCCACCATCACCTC
TACCAGCTCTTTGATCTGGTCGACATAACCCAAAAATTTCTGGATCATCTGAGCCACATAGACTACATCC
ATCATGTCTGAAAAGCTAGCGGCCTCGGCTGTGTACACGCGCAGCTGGTGAGCCAGGGTCAGCGCATTGG
AGGCATTGATGGGCATCAGCACGAAGGTGTACAGCACCCTGGTGATGTCGTTGGTGTAGAGACAGTGGGA
GTAGTCCCCTGGCTCCCAGCGGCCGGCACGGTCACACCGGCGGGAGGCTCGGGTGCCCGGGGCACCCCCG
CCCAGGGGCACTGAGGTGAAGGGATACTGCAGGCAGGACTGGTAGGCTGTGATGCCAGCCAGAGTTCGGG
GCCACCTGAAGTCCCCGCGGTTGTTGGCAACACGCTCGGCGGGGCAGTAGGAGGCAGAGGTCTCCAGCAC
CACGATCTCCACCTTCTTGCTGGCGTTGCCTTGGGCCATGGACACGGTGCACTCCCACTCGCCTGAGGCC
CACACGCCGATGTGAGACAGCGTCAGCTCACTGGTGATGAAGGTGCAGTCGTGGATGAGGCTCTCGGCCA
GGAGGATGCCCGCCTGCTCATCACCCTCCACAGGGGCTCGGTTGTGGTACCAGCGGATGCGGGTGTCGTT
GCCCAGGTAGCTGGCAGAGCACTGGAAGGGCAGCCGATCCCCCTGGAACACCACTTGGCGTAGGGACGGG
ATGAGGTGGTGTGTGTGCAGCTCCAGGGCCCCCTCGCAGCAGAGCTGGGCCTCCTGGAGGCTGCCCAGGG
CCTGAGCATGCAGGGCACTGGGGTAAGCACAGAGCGTGTGTTCCGACAGCTGCAGGGAGCGATTCTGGGC
CCAGGGCAGCAGCCAGCGCAGGTGGCAGTCACAGGTCAGGAACTCGGTGCCCAAGTCCACAACCTTAAGG
GCTGGCAGCTCATCAAAGACCCCAGGTTGCAGACTGGAGAAGATGTTTCCAGATATGTTTAGTCGGAGAA
GCCTGGGGAGGCCCTGGAAGGTCTCGGAGGTGAGACAGCCAATCCGGTTGTTGGAGAGATCTAAACGCTT
CAGCTCCCCCAGGCCCAGGAAGGCGCCCGGCTGCACTGTGCTGATGATGTTGTTCCTCAGGTCCAGCTTC
TCCAGCAGTGACAGTCCCAGGAAGGAGCCATTGCGGAGCCCCGTGATCTTGTTATTGCTCAAGAGCAGGG
TAACGGTGCCGTTAGGCAGAAGGCCGGGCTCGGGAGGCTCCGGGAGGTCCCCGCCGCTGCACACCACCCT
CCGCCGAGCCGGGCCAGGGACGCCGCCGCTCAGCCCCTTGGGCCGCTCCCCCGAGCACTTGCAGCTGCGG
ATGGATAGCGGGCAGCCGGGCGCTGAATTCGCGGCCGCAAGCTTGTCATCGTCATCCTTGTAATCGATGT
CATGATCTTTATAATCACCGTCATGGTCTTTGTAGTCAGCAACTGCAGCTCCAACAAGAGCTAGGATCAG
AAGTGCAGACATGGTGAATTAATTCTGACGGTTCACTAAACGAGCTCTGCTTATATAGACCTCCCACCGT
ACACGCCTACCGCCCATTTGCGTCAACGGGGCGGGGTTATTACGACATTTTGGAAAGTCCCGTTGATTTT
GGTGCCAAAACAAACTCCCATTGACGTCAATGGGGTGGAGACTTGGAAATCCCCGTGAGTCAAACCGCTA
TCCACGCCCATTGGTGTACTGCCAAAACCGCATCACCATGGTAATAGCGATGACTAATACGTAGATGTAC
TGCCAAGTAGGAAAGTCCCGTAAGGTCATGTACTGGGCATAATGCCAGGCGGGCCATTTACCGTCATTGA
CGTCAATAGGGGGCGGACTTGGCATATGATACACTTGATGTACTGCCAAGTGGGCAGTTTACCGTAAATA
CTCCACCCATTGACGTCAATGGAAAGTCCCTATTGGCGTTACTATGGGAACATACGTCATTATTGACGTC
AATGGGCGGGGGTCGTTGGGCGGTCAGCCAGGCGGGCCATTTACCGTAAGTTATGTAACGCGGAACTCCA
TATATGGGCTATGAACTAATGACCCCGTAATTGATTACTATTAATAACTAGTCAATAATCAATGTCAACA
TGGCGGTCATATTGGACATGAGCCAATATAAATGTACATATTATGATATAGATACAACGTATGCAATGGC
CAATAGCCAATATTGATTTATGCTATATAACCAATGACTAATATGGCTAATTGCCAATATTGATTCAATG
TATAGATCAGCTTGGCACTGGCCGTCGTTTTACAACGTCGTGACTGGGAAAACCCTGGCGTTACCCAACT
TAATCGCCTTGCAGCACATCCCCCTTTCGCCAGCTGGCGTAATAGCGAAGAGGCCCGCACCGATCGCCCT
TCCCAACAGTTGCGCAGCCTGAATGGCGAATGGAAATTGTAAGCGTTAATATTTTGTTAAAATTCGCGTT
AAATTTTTGTTAAATCAGCTCATTTTTTAACCAATAGGCCGAAATCGGCAAAATCCCTTATAAATCAAAA
GAATAGACCGAGATAGGGT
[33 nt withheld, positions 6460-6492]
GTTCTTTAATAGTGGACTCTTAAAGAACGTGGACTCCAACGTCAAAGG
[49 nt withheld, positions 6541-6589]
T
[91 nt withheld, positions 6591-6681]
G
[124 nt withheld, positions 6683-6806]
CAGGTGGCACTTTTCGGGGAAATGTGCGCGGAACCCCTATTTGTTTATTTTTCTAAATACATTCAAATAT
GTATCCGCTCATGAGACAATAACCCTGATAAATGCTTCAATAATATTGAAAAAGGAAGAGTATGAGTATT
CAACATTTCCGTGTCGCCCTTATTCCCTTTTTTGCGGCATTTTGCCTTCCTGTTTTTGCTCACCCAGAAA
CGCTGGTGAAAGTAAAAGATGCTGAAGATCAGTTGGGTGCACGAGTGGGTTACATCGAACTGGATCTCAA
CAGCGGTAAGATCCTTGAGAGTTTTCGCCCCGAAGAACGTTTTCCAATGATGAGCACTTTTAAAGTTCTG
CTATGTGGCGCGGTATTATCCCGTATTGACGCCGGGCAAGAGCAACTCGGTCGCCGCATACACTATTCTC
AGAATGACTTGGTTGAGTACTCACCAGTCACAGAAAAGCATCTTACGGATGGCATGACAGTAAGAGAATT
ATGCAGTGCTGCCATAACCATGAGTGATAACACTGCGGCCAACTTACTTCTGACAACGATCGGAGGACCG
AAGGAGCTAACCGCTTTTTTGCACAACATGGGGGATCATGTAACTCGCCTTGATCGTTGGGAACCGGAGC
TGAATGAAGCCATACCAAACGACGAGCGTGACACCACGATGCCTGTAGCAATGGCAACAACGTTGCGCAA
ACTATTAACTGGCGAACTACTTACTCTAGCTTCCCGGCAACAATTAATAGACTGGATGGAGGCGGATAAA
GTTGCAGGACCACTTCTGCGCTCGGCCCTTCCGGCTGGCTGGTTTATTGCTGATAAATCTGGAGCCGGTG
AGCGTGGGTCTCGCGGTATCATTGCAGCACTGGGGCCAGATGGTAAGCCCTCCCGTATCGTAGTTATCTA
CACGACGGGGAGTCAGGCAACTATGGATGAACGAAATAGACAGATCGCTGAGATAGGTGCCTCACTGATT
AAGCATTGGTAACTGTCAGACCAAGTTTACTCATATATACTTTAGATTGATTTAAAACTTCATTTTTAAT
TTAAAAGGATCTAGGTGAAGATCCTTTTTGATAATCTCATGACCAAAATCCCTTAACGTGAGTTTTCGTT
CCACTGAGCGTCAGACCCCGTAGAAAAGATCAAAGGATCTTCTTGAGATCCTTTTTTTCTGCGCGTAATC
TGCTGCTTGCAAACAAAAAAACCACCGCTACCAGCGGTGGTTTGTTTGCCGGATCAAGAGCTACCAACTC
TTTTTCCGAAGGTAACTGGCTTCAGCAGAGCGCAGATACCAAATACTGTTCTTCTAGTGTAGCCGTAGTT
AGGCCACCACTTCAAGAACTCTGTAGCACCGCCTACATACCTCGCTCTGCTAATCCTGTTACCAGTGGCT
GCTGCCAGTGGCGATAAGTCGTGTCTTACCGGGTTGGACTCAAGACGATAGTTACCGGATAAGGCGCAGC
GGTCGGGCTGAACGGGGGGTTCGTGCACACAGCCCAGCTTGGAGCGAACGACCTACACCGAACTGAGATA
CCTACAGCGTGAGCTATGAGAAAGCGCCACGCTTCCCGAAGGGAGAAAGGCGGACAGGTATCCGGTAAGC
GGCAGGGTCGGAACAGGAGAGCGCACGAGGGAGCTTCCAGGGGGAAACGCCTGGTATCTTTATAGTCCTG
TCGGGTTTCGCCACCTCTGACTTGAGCGTCGATTTTTGTGATGCTCGTCAGGGGGGCGGAGCCTATGGAA
AAACGCCAGCAACGCGGCCTTTTTACGGTTCCTGGCCTTTTGCTGGCCTTTTGCTCACATGTTCTTTCCT
GCGTTATCCCCTGATTCTGTGGATAACCGTATTACCGCCTTTGAGTGAGCTGATACCGCTCGCCGCAGCC
GAACGACCGAGCGCAGCGAGTCAGTGAGCGAGGAAGCGGAAGAGCGCCCAATACGCAAACCGCCTCTCCC
CGCGCGTTGGCCGATTCATTAATGCAGCTGGCACGACAGGTTTCCCGACTGGAAAGCGGGCAGTGAGCGC
AACGCAATTAATGTGAGTTAGCTCACTCATTAGGCACCCCAGGCTTTACACTTTATGCTTCCGGCTCGTA
TGTTGTGTGG
